>Addgene plasmid #191514 | pB6N_RB38-Mt-tk_v8_AGKS | addgene full sequence | sequence record 374342 | Addgene NGS Result
GACGGATCGGGAGATCTCCCGATCCCCTATGGTGCACTCTCAGTACAATCTGCTCTGATGCCGCATAGTT
AAGCCAGTATCTGCTCCCTGCTTGTGTGTTGGAGGTCGCTGAGTAGTGCGCGAGCAAAATTTAAGCTACA
ACAAGGCAAGGCTTGACCGACAATTGCATGAAGAATCTGCTTAGGGTTAGGCGTTTTGCGCTGCTTCGCG
ATGTACGGGCCAGATATACGCGTTGACATTGATTATTGACTAGTTATTAATAGTAATCAATTACGGGGTC
ATTAGTTCATAGCCCATATATGGAGTTCCGCGTTACATAACTTACGGTAAATGGCCCGCCTGGCTGACCG
CCCAACGACCCCCGCCCATTGACGTCAATAATGACGTATGTTCCCATAGTAACGCCAATAGGGACTTTCC
ATTGACGTCAATGGGTGGAGTATTTACGGTAAACTGCCCACTTGGCAGTACATCAAGTGTATCATATGCC
AAGTACGCCCCCTATTGACGTCAATGACGGTAAATGGCCCGCCTGGCATTATGCCCAGTACATGACCTTA
TGGGACTTTCCTACTTGGCAGTACATCTACGTATTAGTCATCGCTATTACCATGGTGATGCGGTTTTGGC
AGTACATCAATGGGCGTGGATAGCGGTTTGACTCACGGGGATTTCCAAGTCTCCACCCCATTGACGTCAA
TGGGAGTTTGTTTTGGCACCAAAATCAACGGGACTTTCCAAAATGTCGTAACAACTCCGCCCCATTGACG
CAAATGGGCGGTAGGCGTGTACGGTGGGAGGTCTATATAAGCAGAGCTCTCTGGCTAACTAGAGAACCCA
CTGCTTACTGGCTTATCGAAATTAATACGACTCACTATAGGGAGACCCAAGCTGGCTAGCACCATGTTGG
GGTTTGTGGGTCGGGTGGCCGCTGCTCCGGCCTCCGGGGCCTTGCGGAGACTCACCCCTTCAGCGTCGCT
GCCCCCAGCTCAGCTCTTACTGCGGGCCGCTCCGACGGCGGTCCATCCTGTCAGGGACTATGCGGCGCAA
GATTACAAGGACGACGATGACAAGGTGGATGAAATGACCAAAAAGTTCGGCACGCTCACCATTCACGACA
CCGAAAAGGGATCACTTCAGAAAAAGCTGGAGGAACTGGAGTTGGACGCCGCTTCTGGCGGCTCAGGCAG
CTACGCCCTGGGTCCGTATCAGATTAGCGCCCCGCAGCTGCCAGCTTACAATGGTCAGACCGTGGGTACC
TTCTACTATGTGAACGACGCGGGCGGTCTGGAGAGCAAGGTGTTTAGCAGCGGCGGTCCAACCCCGTACC
CAAACTATGCCAATGCCGGTCATGTGGAGGGTCAGAGCGCCCTGTTCATGCGTGATAACGGCATCAGCGA
GGGTCTGGTGTTCCACAACAACCCGGAAGGCACCTGCGGTTTTTGCGTGAACATGATCGAGACCCTGCTG
CCGGAAAACGCGAAAATGACCGTGGTGCCGCCGAAAGGTGGATCCGGCGGAGGAGGTTCTGGCGGTTCTG
GAGGAAGTATGGCTGAGAGGCCCTATGCTTGCCCTGAGTGCGGTAAAAGCTTTTCTACTAGCGGGAACCT
CGTCCGGCACATCCGCACCCACACCGGCGAGAAGCCTTACGCATGTCCAGAGTGTGGGAAGTCATTCTCT
CAAAGAGCCCATCTGGAAAGGCATATCAGAACCCACACTGGCGAAAAGCCGTACGCTTGCCCAGAATGCG
GTAAGTCCTTCTCTGCACGCGGGAACTTGCGGACTCATACCAAGATACACCTGCGGAGCGGAGGATCCGG
AGGATCTGGAGGCAGCACTAATCTGAGCGACATCATTGAGAAGGAGACTGGGAAACAGCTGGTCATTCAG
GAGTCCATCCTGATGCTGCCTGAGGAGGTGGAGGAAGTGATCGGCAACAAGCCAGAGTCTGACATCCTGG
TGCACACCGCCTACGACGAGTCCACAGATGAGAATGTGATGCTGCTGACCTCTGACGCCCCCGAGTATAA
GCCTTGGGCCCTGGTCATCCAGGATTCTAACGGCGAGAATAAGATCAAGATGCTGTGATAAGGGGTCTTT
GTCCTCTGTACTGTCTCTCTCCTTGCCCCTAACCCAAAAAGCTTCATTTTTCTGTGTAGGCTGCACAAGA
GCCTTGATTGAAGATATATTCTTTCTGAACAGTATTTAAGGTTTCCAATAAAATGTACACCCCTCAGAAC
TTCTGAGGCGGAAAGAACCAGCTGGGGCTCTAGGGGGTATCCCC
[124 nt withheld, positions 2285-2408]
C
[91 nt withheld, positions 2410-2500]
A
[49 nt withheld, positions 2502-2550]
CCTTTGACGTTGGAGTCCACGTTCTTT
[37 nt withheld, positions 2578-2614]
ACCCTATCTCGGTCTATTCTTTTGATTTATAAGGGATTTTGCCGATTTCGGCCTATTGGTTAAAAAATGA
GCTGATTTAACAAAAATTTAACGCGAATTAATTCTGTGGAATGTGTGTCAGTTAGGGTGTGGAAAGTCCC
CAGGCTCCCCAGCAGGCAGAAGTATGCAAAGCATGCATCTCAATTAGTCAGCAACCAGGTGTGGAAAGTC
CCCAGGCTCCCCAGCAGGCAGAAGTATGCAAAGCATGCATCTCAATTAGTCAGCAACCATAGTCCCGCCC
CTAACTCCGCCCATCCCGCCCCTAACTCCGCCCAGTTCCGCCCATTCTCCGCCCCATGGCTGACTAATTT
TTTTTATTTATGCAGAGGCCGAGGCCGCCTCTGCCTCTGAGCTATTCCAGAAGTAGTGAGGAGGCTTTTT
TGGAGGCCTAGGCTTTTGCAAAAAGCTCCCGGGAGCTTGTATATCCATTTTCGGATCTGATCAGCACGTG
TTGACAATTAATCATCGGCATAGTATATCGGCATAGTATAATACGACAAGGTGAGGAACTAAACCATGGC
CAAGCCTTTGTCTCAAGAAGAATCCACCCTCATTGAAAGAGCAACGGCTACAATCAACAGCATCCCCATC
TCTGAAGACTACAGCGTCGCCAGCGCAGCTCTCTCTAGCGACGGCCGCATCTTCACTGGTGTCAATGTAT
ATCATTTTACTGGGGGACCTTGTGCAGAACTCGTGGTGCTGGGCACTGCTGCTGCTGCGGCAGCTGGCAA
CCTGACTTGTATCGTCGCGATCGGAAATGAGAACAGGGGCATCTTGAGCCCCTGCGGACGGTGCCGACAG
GTGCTTCTCGATCTGCATCCTGGGATCAAAGCCATAGTGAAGGACAGTGATGGACAGCCGACGGCAGTTG
GGATTCGTTAATTGCTGCCCTCTGGTTATGTGTGGGAGGGCTAAGCACTTCGTGGCCGAGGAGCAGGACT
GACACGTGCTACGAGATTTCGATTCCACCGCCGCCTTCTATGAAAGGTTGGGCTTCGGAATCGTTTTCCG
GGACGCCGGCTGGATGATCCTCCAGCGCGGGGATCTCATGCTGGAGTTCTTCGCCCACCCCAACTTGTTT
ATTGCAGCTTATAATGGTTACAAATAAAGCAATAGCATCACAAATTTCACAAATAAAGCATTTTTTTCAC
TGCATTCTAGTTGTGGTTTGTCCAAACTCATCAATGTATCTTATCATGTCTGTATACCGTCGACCTCTAG
CTAGAGCTTGGCGTAATCATGGTCATAGCTGTTTCCTGTGTGAAATTGTTATCCGCTCACAATTCCACAC
AACATACGAGCCGGAAGCATAAAGTGTAAAGCCTGGGGTGCCTAATGAGTGAGCTAACTCACATTAATTG
CGTTGCGCTCACTGCCCGCTTTCCAGTCGGGAAACCTGTCGTGCCAGCTGCATTAATGAATCGGCCAACG
CGCGGGGAGAGGCGGTTTGCGTATTGGGCGCTCTTCCGCTTCCTCGCTCACTGACTCGCTGCGCTCGGTC
GTTCGGCTGCGGCGAGCGGTATCAGCTCACTCAAAGGCGGTAATACGGTTATCCACAGAATCAGGGGATA
ACGCAGGAAAGAACATGTGAGCAAAAGGCCAGCAAAAGGCCAGGAACCGTAAAAAGGCCGCGTTGCTGGC
GTTTTTCCATAGGCTCCGCCCCCCTGACGAGCATCACAAAAATCGACGCTCAAGTCAGAGGTGGCGAAAC
CCGACAGGACTATAAAGATACCAGGCGTTTCCCCCTGGAAGCTCCCTCGTGCGCTCTCCTGTTCCGACCC
TGCCGCTTACCGGATACCTGTCCGCCTTTCTCCCTTCGGGAAGCGTGGCGCTTTCTCATAGCTCACGCTG
TAGGTATCTCAGTTCGGTGTAGGTCGTTCGCTCCAAGCTGGGCTGTGTGCACGAACCCCCCGTTCAGCCC
GACCGCTGCGCCTTATCCGGTAACTATCGTCTTGAGTCCAACCCGGTAAGACACGACTTATCGCCACTGG
CAGCAGCCACTGGTAACAGGATTAGCAGAGCGAGGTATGTAGGCGGTGCTACAGAGTTCTTGAAGTGGTG
GCCTAACTACGGCTACACTAGAAGAACAGTATTTGGTATCTGCGCTCTGCTGAAGCCAGTTACCTTCGGA
AAAAGAGTTGGTAGCTCTTGATCCGGCAAACAAACCACCGCTGGTAGCGGTGGTTTTTTTGTTTGCAAGC
AGCAGATTACGCGCAGAAAAAAAGGATCTCAAGAAGATCCTTTGATCTTTTCTACGGGGTCTGACGCTCA
GTGGAACGAAAACTCACGTTAAGGGATTTTGGTCATGAGATTATCAAAAAGGATCTTCACCTAGATCCTT
TTAAATTAAAAATGAAGTTTTAAATCAATCTAAAGTATATATGAGTAAACTTGGTCTGACAGTTACCAAT
GCTTAATCAGTGAGGCACCTATCTCAGCGATCTGTCTATTTCGTTCATCCATAGTTGCCTGACTCCCCGT
CGTGTAGATAACTACGATACGGGAGGGCTTACCATCTGGCCCCAGTGCTGCAATGATACCGCGAGACCCA
CGCTCACCGGCTCCAGATTTATCAGCAATAAACCAGCCAGCCGGAAGGGCCGAGCGCAGAAGTGGTCCTG
CAACTTTATCCGCCTCCATCCAGTCTATTAATTGTTGCCGGGAAGCTAGAGTAAGTAGTTCGCCAGTTAA
TAGTTTGCGCAACGTTGTTGCCATTGCTACAGGCATCGTGGTGTCACGCTCGTCGTTTGGTATGGCTTCA
TTCAGCTCCGGTTCCCAACGATCAAGGCGAGTTACATGATCCCCCATGTTGTGCAAAAAAGCGGTTAGCT
CCTTCGGTCCTCCGATCGTTGTCAGAAGTAAGTTGGCCGCAGTGTTATCACTCATGGTTATGGCAGCACT
GCATAATTCTCTTACTGTCATGCCATCCGTAAGATGCTTTTCTGTGACTGGTGAGTACTCAACCAAGTCA
TTCTGAGAATAGTGTATGCGGCGACCGAGTTGCTCTTGCCCGGCGTCAATACGGGATAATACCGCGCCAC
ATAGCAGAACTTTAAAAGTGCTCATCATTGGAAAACGTTCTTCGGGGCGAAAACTCTCAAGGATCTTACC
GCTGTTGAGATCCAGTTCGATGTAACCCACTCGTGCACCCAACTGATCTTCAGCATCTTTTACTTTCACC
AGCGTTTCTGGGTGAGCAAAAACAGGAAGGCAAAATGCCGCAAAAAAGGGAATAAGGGCGACACGGAAAT
GTTGAATACTCATACTCTTCCTTTTTCAATATTATTGAAGCATTTATCAGGGTTATTGTCTCATGAGCGG
ATACATATTTGAATGTATTTAGAAAAATAAACAAATAGGGGTTCCGCGCACATTTCCCCGAAAAGTGCCA
CCTGACGTC
Features (pLannotate 1.2.2; 26 found; start..end, strand, type, name):
     28..80      -  misc_feature   bom (fragment): basis of mobility region from pBR322
    235..614     +  enhancer       CMV enhancer: human cytomegalovirus immediate early enhancer
    615..818     +  promoter       CMV promoter: human cytomegalovirus (CMV) immediate early promoter
    814..847     +  LTR            5' LTR (truncated) (fragment): truncated 5' long terminal repeat (LTR) from HIV-1
    863..881     +  promoter       T7 promoter: promoter for bacteriophage T7 RNA polymerase
    904..1050    +  CDS            ATP5F1B (fragment): ATPB_HUMAN - Also known as ATP5B Experimental evidence at protein level: Swiss-Prot protein existence level 1. Mitochondrial membrane ATP synthase (F(1)F(0) ATP synthase or Complex V) produces ATP from ADP in the presence of a proton gradient across the membrane which is generated by electron transport complexes of the respiratory chain. F-type ATPases consist of two structural domains, F(1) - containing the extramembraneous catalytic core, and F(0) - containing the membrane proton channel, linked together by a central stalk and a peripheral stalk. During catalysis, ATP synthesis in the cataly
   1051..1074    +  CDS            FLAG: FLAG® epitope tag, followed by an enterokinase cleavage site
   1075..1149    +  CDS            NS2 (fragment): NS2_MUMIP - Experimental evidence at protein level: Swiss-Prot protein existence level 1. Plays an essential role in viral protein synthesis. Plays also a role in active nuclear export of mature particles before host cell lysis, by interacting with host XPO1. From Murine minute virus (strain MVM prototype) (MVM) (Murine minute virus (strain MVM(p))).
   1177..1509    +  CDS            dddA (fragment): DDDA_BURC1 - Experimental evidence at protein level: Swiss-Prot protein existence level 1. Toxic component of a toxin-immunity protein module, which functions as a cellular contact-dependent growth inhibition (CDI) system. CDI modules allow bacteria to communicate with and inhibit the growth of closely related neighboring bacteria in a contact-dependent fashion. Bacteria that have this module inhibit or kill bacteria without it, giving them a growth advantage. Probably specifically inhibited by cognate immunity protein DddI (Probable). The C-terminal 163 residue fragment has double-stranded DN
   1552..1635    +  CDS            ZNF500 (fragment): ZN500_HUMAN - Also known as KIAA0557, ZKSCAN18. Experimental evidence at protein level: Swiss-Prot protein existence level 1. May be involved in transcriptional regulation. From Homo sapiens (Human).
   1837..2085    +  CDS            UGI: UNGI_BPPB2 - Experimental evidence at protein level: Swiss-Prot protein existence level 1. This protein binds specifically and reversibly to the host uracil-DNA glycosylase, preventing removal of uracil residues from PBS2 DNA by the host uracil-excision repair system. From Bacillus phage PBS2 (Bacteriophage PBS2).
   2243..2264    +  promoter       SV40 promoter (fragment): SV40 enhancer and early promoter
   2285..2713    +  rep_origin     f1 ori (sequence partly withheld): f1 bacteriophage origin of replication; arrow indicates direction of (+) strand synthesis
   2727..3056    +  promoter       SV40 promoter: SV40 enhancer and early promoter
   3104..3151    +  promoter       EM7 promoter: synthetic bacterial promoter&nbsp
   3170..3568    +  CDS            BSD: blasticidin S deaminase; Aspergillus terreus BSD; confers resistance to blasticidin
   3569..3596    +  CDS            BleoR (fragment): antibiotic-binding protein; Sh ble from Streptoalloteichus hindustanus; confers resistance to bleomycin, phleomycin, and Zeocin™
   3606..3731    +  CDS            ble (fragment): BLE_KLEPN - Experimental evidence at protein level: Swiss-Prot protein existence level 1. Binding protein with a strong affinity to the bleomycin family of antibiotics. Binds to CL990; an antimitotic-antibiotic compound. From Klebsiella pneumoniae.
   3726..3847    +  polyA_signal   SV40 poly(A) signal: SV40 polyadenylation signal
   3920..3936    -  protein_bind   lac operator: The lac repressor binds to the lac operator to inhibit transcription in E. coli. This inhibition can be relieved by adding lactose or isopropyl-β-D-thiogalactopyranoside (IPTG). lac repressor encoded by lacI
   3944..3974    -  promoter       lac promoter: promoter for the E. coli lac operon
   3989..4010    -  protein_bind   CAP binding site: CAP binding activates transcription in the presence of cAMP. E. coli catabolite activator protein
   4023..4115    -  CDS            lacI (fragment): lac repressor; lacI; The lac repressor binds to the lac operator to inhibit transcription in E. coli. This inhibition can be relieved by adding lactose or isopropyl-β-D-thiogalactopyranoside (IPTG).
   4298..4886    -  rep_origin     ori: high-copy-number ColE1/pMB1/pBR322/pUC origin of replication
   5057..5917    -  CDS            AmpR: β-lactamase; bla; confers resistance to ampicillin, carbenicillin, and related antibiotics
   5918..6022    -  promoter       AmpR promoter: bla
