[The description below was written by a language model from this plasmid's Addgene catalogue record and pLannotate feature annotations shown in this document.]
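Description:
pB6N_RB38-Mt-tk_v8_AGKS is a roughly 6.05 kb mammalian expression plasmid on the pB6N backbone that encodes one half of a mitochondrially targeted zinc finger DddA-derived cytosine base editor (v8 ZF-DdCBE architecture). It is the "Right" arm of a pair and carries the DddA N-terminal split half placed N-terminal to the zinc finger array. In bacteria it is maintained at high copy through a ColE1/pUC-type origin and selected with ampicillin via the bla gene. An f1 origin and remnants of the lac promoter/operator region are also present in the backbone.

The editor open reading frame is driven by the CMV immediate-early enhancer and promoter, with a T7 promoter just upstream of the coding sequence. As annotated, the fusion begins with a fragment of human ATP5F1B, which presumably serves as the mitochondrial targeting sequence. This is followed by a FLAG epitope and a short fragment matching MVM NS2, a protein known to interact with the exportin XPO1, so it probably acts as a nuclear export signal. Next come a DddA fragment (the split double-stranded DNA cytidine deaminase half), a zinc finger region (only partly recognised by the annotation, as a ZNF500-like match), and a C-terminal uracil glycosylase inhibitor (UGI) that protects the deaminated base from excision. A polyadenylation signal for this cassette is not annotated.

A second cassette uses the SV40 early promoter and bacterial EM7 promoter to express blasticidin S deaminase, ending in an SV40 poly(A) signal, which should allow blasticidin selection of transfected cells. The bleomycin-resistance matches next to it are only short fragments. The plasmid is intended for co-expression with its matching "Left" partner, so that the two DddA halves reassemble at the target site and install C•G-to-T•A edits in mitochondrial DNA. The exact target locus is not stated beyond the construct name.
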