Addgene plasmid #191514: pB6N_RB38-Mt-tk_v8_AGKS
Purpose: Expression of mitochondrial v8 ZF-DdCBE in mammalian cells (N-terminal DddAN, Right)
Depositing lab: David Liu. Depositing organization: Broad Institute. Publication: Compact zinc finger base editors that edit mitochondrial or nuclear DNA in vitro and in vivo. Willis JCW, Silva-Pinheiro P, Widdup L, Minczuk M, Liu DR. Nat Commun. 2022 Nov 23;13(1):7204. doi: 10.1038/s41467-022-34784-7. PubMed 36418298.
Backbone
  Vector backbone: pB6N
  Total vector size (bp): 6054
  Vector type: Mammalian Expression
Growth in bacteria
  Bacterial resistance: Ampicillin, 100 μg/mL
  Growth temperature: 37°C
  Growth strain: DH5alpha
  Copy number: High Copy
Gene/Insert
  Gene/Insert name: v8 ZF-DdCBE RB38-Mt-tk AGKS
  Promoter: CMV
  Cloning method: Gibson Cloning
  Sequencing primers: 5′ atggtgatgcggttttggcagtacatcaat; 3′ tattggaaaccttaaatactgttcagaaaga
Terms and licenses: Academic/Nonprofit Terms; Industry Terms: Not Available to Industry
How to cite: pB6N_RB38-Mt-tk_v8_AGKS was a gift from David Liu (Addgene plasmid # 191514 ; http://n2t.net/addgene:191514 ; RRID:Addgene_191514)
